>Addgene plasmid #125776 | pXPR_BRD051-sgMLH1-1 | addgene full sequence | sequence record 246019 | Addgene NGS Result
GTGGCGCCCGAACAGGGACTTGAAAGCGAAAGGGAAACCAGAGGAGCTCTCTCGACGCAGGACTCGGCTT
GCTGAAGCGCGCACGGCAAGAGGCGAGGGGCGGCGACTGGTGAGTACGCCAAAAATTTTGACTAGCGGAG
GCTAGAAGGAGAGAGATGGGTGCGAGAGCGTCAGTATTAAGCGGGGGAGAATTAGATCGCGATGGGAAAA
AATTCGGTTAAGGCCAGGGGGAAAGAAAAAATATAAATTAAAACATATAGTATGGGCAAGCAGGGAGCTA
GAACGATTCGCAGTTAATCCTGGCCTGTTAGAAACATCAGAAGGCTGTAGACAAATACTGGGACAGCTAC
AACCATCCCTTCAGACAGGATCAGAAGAACTTAGATCATTATATAATACAGTAGCAACCCTCTATTGTGT
GCATCAAAGGATAGAGATAAAAGACACCAAGGAAGCTTTAGACAAGATAGAGGAAGAGCAAAACAAAAGT
AAGACCACCGCACAGCAAGCGGCCGCTGATCTTCAGACCTGGAGGAGGAGATATGAGGGACAATTGGAGA
AGTGAATTATATAAATATAAAGTAGTAAAAATTGAACCATTAGGAGTAGCACCCACCAAGGCAAAGAGAA
GAGTGGTGCAGAGAGAAAAAAGAGCAGTGGGAATAGGAGCTTTGTTCCTTGGGTTCTTGGGAGCAGCAGG
AAGCACTATGGGCGCAGCGTCAATGACGCTGACGGTACAGGCCAGACAATTATTGTCTGGTATAGTGCAG
CAGCAGAACAATTTGCTGAGGGCTATTGAGGCGCAACAGCATCTGTTGCAACTCACAGTCTGGGGCATCA
AGCAGCTCCAGGCAAGAATCCTGGCTGTGGAAAGATACCTAAAGGATCAACAGCTCCTGGGGATTTGGGG
TTGCTCTGGAAAACTCATTTGCACCACTGCTGTGCCTTGGAATGCTAGTTGGAGTAATAAATCTCTGGAA
CAGATTTGGAATCACACGACCTGGATGGAGTGGGACAGAGAAATTAACAATTACACAAGCTTAATACACT
CCTTAATTGAAGAATCGCAAAACCAGCAAGAAAAGAATGAACAAGAATTATTGGAATTAGATAAATGGGC
AAGTTTGTGGAATTGGTTTAACATAACAAATTGGCTGTGGTATATAAAATTATTCATAATGATAGTAGGA
GGCTTGGTAGGTTTAAGAATAGTTTTTGCTGTACTTTCTATAGTGAATAGAGTTAGGCAGGGATATTCAC
CATTATCGTTTCAGACCCACCTCCCAACCCCGAGGGGACCCGACAGGCCCGAAGGAATAGAAGAAGAAGG
TGGAGAGAGAGACAGAGACAGATCCATTCGATTAGTGAACGGATCGGCACTGCGTGCGCCAATTCTGCAG
ACAAATGGCAGTATTCATCCACAATTTTAAAAGAAAAGGGGGGATTGGGGGGTACAGTGCAGGGGAAAGA
ATAGTAGACATAATAGCAACAGACATACAAACTAAAGAATTACAAAAACAAATTACAAAAATTCAAAATT
TTCGGGTTTATTACAGGGACAGCAGAGATCCAGTTTGGTTAATTAAGGTACCGAGGGCCTATTTCCCATG
ATTCCTTCATATTTGCATATACGATACAAGGCTGTTAGAGAGATAATTAGAATTAATTTGACTGTAAACA
CAAAGATATTAGTACAAAATACGTGACGTAGAAAGTAATAATTTCTTGGGTAGTTTGCAGTTTTAAAATT
ATGTTTTAAAATGGACTATCATATGCTTACCGTAACTTGAAAGTATTTCGATTTCTTGGCTTTATATATC
TTGTGGAAAGGACGAAACACCGTTTGGCCAGCATAAGCCATGGTTTCAGAGCTACAGCAGAAATGCTGTA
GCAAGTTGAAATAAGGCTAGTCCGTTATCAACTTGAAAAAGTGGCACCGAGTCGGTGCTTTTTTGAATTC
GCTAGCTAGGTCTTGAAAGGAGTGGGAATTGGCTCCGGTGCCCGTCAGTGGGCAGAGCGCACATCGCCCA
CAGTCCCCGAGAAGTTGGGGGGAGGGGTCGGCAATTGATCCGGTGCCTAGAGAAGGTGGCGCGGGGTAAA
CTGGGAAAGTGATGTCGTGTACTGGCTCCGCCTTTTTCCCGAGGGTGGGGGAGAACCGTATATAAGTGCA
GTAGTCGCCGTGAACGTTCTTTTTCGCAACGGGTTTGCCGCCAGAACACAGGACCGGTTCTAGAGCGCTG
CCACCATGGACAAGAAGTACAGCATCGGCCTGGACATCGGCACCAACTCTGTGGGCTGGGCCGTGATCAC
CGACGAGTACAAGGTGCCCAGCAAGAAATTCAAGGTGCTGGGCAACACCGACCGGCACAGCATCAAGAAG
AACCTGATCGGAGCCCTGCTGTTCGACAGCGGCGAAACAGCCGAGGCCACCCGGCTGAAGAGAACCGCCA
GAAGAAGATACACCAGACGGAAGAACCGGATCTGCTATCTGCAAGAGATCTTCAGCAACGAGATGGCCAA
GGTGGACGACAGCTTCTTCCACAGACTGGAAGAGTCCTTCCTGGTGGAAGAGGATAAGAAGCACGAGCGG
CACCCCATCTTCGGCAACATCGTGGACGAGGTGGCCTACCACGAGAAGTACCCCACCATCTACCACCTGA
GAAAGAAACTGGTGGACAGCACCGACAAGGCCGACCTGCGGCTGATCTATCTGGCCCTGGCCCACATGAT
CAAGTTCCGGGGCCACTTCCTGATCGAGGGCGACCTGAACCCCGACAACAGCGACGTGGACAAGCTGTTC
ATCCAGCTGGTGCAGACCTACAACCAGCTGTTCGAGGAAAACCCCATCAACGCCAGCGGCGTGGACGCCA
AGGCCATCCTGTCTGCCAGACTGAGCAAGAGCAGACGGCTGGAAAATCTGATCGCCCAGCTGCCCGGCGA
GAAGAAGAATGGCCTGTTCGGAAACCTGATTGCCCTGAGCCTGGGCCTGACCCCCAACTTCAAGAGCAAC
TTCGACCTGGCCGAGGATGCCAAACTGCAGCTGAGCAAGGACACCTACGACGACGACCTGGACAACCTGC
TGGCCCAGATCGGCGACCAGTACGCCGACCTGTTTCTGGCCGCCAAGAACCTGTCCGACGCCATCCTGCT
GAGCGACATCCTGAGAGTGAACACCGAGATCACCAAGGCCCCCCTGAGCGCCTCTATGATCAAGAGATAC
GACGAGCACCACCAGGACCTGACCCTGCTGAAAGCTCTCGTGCGGCAGCAGCTGCCTGAGAAGTACAAAG
AGATTTTCTTCGACCAGAGCAAGAACGGCTACGCCGGCTACATTGACGGCGGAGCCAGCCAGGAAGAGTT
CTACAAGTTCATCAAGCCCATCCTGGAAAAGATGGACGGCACCGAGGAACTGCTCGTGAAGCTGAACAGA
GAGGACCTGCTGCGGAAGCAGCGGACCTTCGACAACGGCAGCATCCCCCACCAGATCCACCTGGGAGAGC
TGCACGCCATTCTGCGGCGGCAGGAAGATTTTTACCCATTCCTGAAGGACAACCGGGAAAAGATCGAGAA
GATCCTGACCTTCCGCATCCCCTACTACGTGGGCCCTCTGGCCAGGGGAAACAGCAGATTCGCCTGGATG
ACCAGAAAGAGCGAGGAAACCATCACCCCCTGGAACTTCGAGGAAGTGGTGGACAAGGGCGCTTCCGCCC
AGAGCTTCATCGAGCGGATGACCAACTTCGATAAGAACCTGCCCAACGAGAAGGTGCTGCCCAAGCACAG
CCTGCTGTACGAGTACTTCACCGTGTATAACGAGCTGACCAAAGTGAAATACGTGACCGAGGGAATGAGA
AAGCCCGCCTTCCTGAGCGGCGAGCAGAAAAAGGCCATCGTGGACCTGCTGTTCAAGACCAACCGGAAAG
TGACCGTGAAGCAGCTGAAAGAGGACTACTTCAAGAAAATCGAGTGCTTCGACTCCGTGGAAATCTCCGG
CGTGGAAGATCGGTTCAACGCCTCCCTGGGCACATACCACGATCTGCTGAAAATTATCAAGGACAAGGAC
TTCCTGGACAATGAGGAAAACGAGGACATTCTGGAAGATATCGTGCTGACCCTGACACTGTTTGAGGACA
GAGAGATGATCGAGGAACGGCTGAAAACCTATGCCCACCTGTTCGACGACAAAGTGATGAAGCAGCTGAA
GCGGCGGAGATACACCGGCTGGGGCAGGCTGAGCCGGAAGCTGATCAACGGCATCCGGGACAAGCAGTCC
GGCAAGACAATCCTGGATTTCCTGAAGTCCGACGGCTTCGCCAACAGAAACTTCATGCAGCTGATCCACG
ACGACAGCCTGACCTTTAAAGAGGACATCCAGAAAGCCCAGGTGTCCGGCCAGGGCGATAGCCTGCACGA
GCACATTGCCAATCTGGCCGGCAGCCCCGCCATTAAGAAGGGCATCCTGCAGACAGTGAAGGTGGTGGAC
GAGCTCGTGAAAGTGATGGGCCGGCACAAGCCCGAGAACATCGTGATCGAAATGGCCAGAGAGAACCAGA
CCACCCAGAAGGGACAGAAGAACAGCCGCGAGAGAATGAAGCGGATCGAAGAGGGCATCAAAGAGCTGGG
CAGCCAGATCCTGAAAGAACACCCCGTGGAAAACACCCAGCTGCAGAACGAGAAGCTGTACCTGTACTAC
CTGCAGAATGGGCGGGATATGTACGTGGACCAGGAACTGGACATCAACCGGCTGTCCGACTACGATGTGG
ACCATATCGTGCCTCAGAGCTTTCTGAAGGACGACTCCATCGACAACAAGGTGCTGACCAGAAGCGACAA
GAACCGGGGCAAGAGCGACAACGTGCCCTCCGAAGAGGTCGTGAAGAAGATGAAGAACTACTGGCGGCAG
CTGCTGAACGCCAAGCTGATTACCCAGAGAAAGTTCGACAATCTGACCAAGGCCGAGAGAGGCGGCCTGA
GCGAACTGGATAAGGCCGGCTTCATCAAGAGACAGCTGGTGGAAACCCGGCAGATCACAAAGCACGTGGC
ACAGATCCTGGACTCCCGGATGAACACTAAGTACGACGAGAATGACAAGCTGATCCGGGAAGTGAAAGTG
ATCACCCTGAAGTCCAAGCTGGTGTCCGATTTCCGGAAGGATTTCCAGTTTTACAAAGTGCGCGAGATCA
ACAACTACCACCACGCCCACGACGCCTACCTGAACGCCGTCGTGGGAACCGCCCTGATCAAAAAGTACCC
TAAGCTGGAAAGCGAGTTCGTGTACGGCGACTACAAGGTGTACGACGTGCGGAAGATGATCGCCAAGAGC
GAGCAGGAAATCGGCAAGGCTACCGCCAAGTACTTCTTCTACAGCAACATCATGAACTTTTTCAAGACCG
AGATTACCCTGGCCAACGGCGAGATCCGGAAGCGGCCTCTGATCGAGACAAACGGCGAAACCGGGGAGAT
CGTGTGGGATAAGGGCCGGGATTTTGCCACCGTGCGGAAAGTGCTGAGCATGCCCCAAGTGAATATCGTG
AAAAAGACCGAGGTGCAGACAGGCGGCTTCAGCAAAGAGTCTATCCTGCCCAAGAGGAACAGCGATAAGC
TGATCGCCAGAAAGAAGGACTGGGACCCTAAGAAGTACGGCGGCTTCGACAGCCCCACCGTGGCCTATTC
TGTGCTGGTGGTGGCCAAAGTGGAAAAGGGCAAGTCCAAGAAACTGAAGAGTGTGAAAGAGCTGCTGGGG
ATCACCATCATGGAAAGAAGCAGCTTCGAGAAGAATCCCATCGACTTTCTGGAAGCCAAGGGCTACAAAG
AAGTGAAAAAGGACCTGATCATCAAGCTGCCTAAGTACTCCCTGTTCGAGCTGGAAAACGGCCGGAAGAG
AATGCTGGCCTCTGCCGGCGAACTGCAGAAGGGAAACGAACTGGCCCTGCCCTCCAAATATGTGAACTTC
CTGTACCTGGCCAGCCACTATGAGAAGCTGAAGGGCTCCCCCGAGGATAATGAGCAGAAACAGCTGTTTG
TGGAACAGCACAAGCACTACCTGGACGAGATCATCGAGCAGATCAGCGAGTTCTCCAAGAGAGTGATCCT
GGCCGACGCTAATCTGGACAAAGTGCTGTCCGCCTACAACAAGCACCGGGATAAGCCCATCAGAGAGCAG
GCCGAGAATATCATCCACCTGTTTACCCTGACCAATCTGGGAGCCCCTGCCGCCTTCAAGTACTTTGACA
CCACCATCGACCGGAAGAGGTACACCAGCACCAAAGAGGTGCTGGACGCCACCCTGATCCACCAGAGCAT
CACCGGCCTGTACGAGACACGGATCGACCTGTCTCAGCTGGGAGGCGACAAGCGACCTGCCGCCACAAAG
AAGGCTGGACAGGCTAAGAAGAAGAAAGATTACAAAGACGATGACGATAAGGGATCCGGCGCAACAAACT
TCTCTCTGCTGAAACAAGCCGGAGATGTCGAAGAGAATCCTGGACCGGGCGGATCGATGAAAAAGCCTGA
ACTCACCGCGACGTCTGTCGAGAAGTTTCTGATCGAAAAGTTCGACAGCGTGTCCGACCTGATGCAGCTC
TCGGAGGGCGAAGAATCTCGTGCTTTCAGCTTCGATGTAGGAGGGCGTGGATATGTCCTGCGGGTAAATA
GCTGCGCCGATGGTTTCTACAAAGATCGTTATGTTCATCGGCACTTTGCATCGGCCGCGCTCCCGATTCC
GGAAGTGCTTGACATTGGGGAATTTAGCGAGAGCCTGACCTATTGCATCTCCCGCCGTGCACAGGGTGTC
ACGTTGCAAGACCTGCCTGAAACCGAACTGCCCGCTGTTCTGCAGCCGGTCGCGGAGGCCATGGATGCGA
TCGCTGCGGCCGATCTTAGCCAGACGAGCGGGTTCGGCCCATTCGGACCGCAAGGAATCGGTCAATACAC
TACGTGGCGTGATTTCATATGCGCGATTGCTGATCCCCATGTGTATCACTGGCAAACTGTGATGGACGAC
ACCGTCAGTGCGTCCGTCGCGCAGGCTCTCGATGAGCTGATGCTTTGGGCCGAGGACTGCCCCGAAGTCC
GGCACCTCGTGCACGCGGATTTCGGCTCCAACAATGTCCTGACGGACAATGGCCGCATAACAGCGGTCAT
TGACTGGAGCGAGGCGATGTTCGGGGATTCCCAATACGAGGTCGCCAACATCTTCTTCTGGAGGCCGTGG
TTGGCTTGTATGGAGCAGCAGACGCGCTACTTCGAGCGGAGGCATCCGGAGCTTGCAGGATCGCCGCGGC
TCCGGGCGTATATGCTCCGCATTGGTCTTGACCAACTCTATCAGAGCTTGGTTGACGGCAATTTCGATGA
TGCAGCTTGGGCGCAGGGTCGATGCGACGCAATCGTCCGATCCGGAGCCGGGACTGTCGGGCGTACACAA
ATCGCCCGCAGAAGCGCGGCCGTCTGGACCGATGGCTGTGTAGAAGTACTCGCCGATAGTGGAAACCGAC
GCCCCAGCACTCGTCCGAGGGCAAAGGAATGAGTTAACACGCGTTAAGTCGACAATCAACCTCTGGATTA
CAAAATTTGTGAAAGATTGACTGGTATTCTTAACTATGTTGCTCCTTTTACGCTATGTGGATACGCTGCT
TTAATGCCTTTGTATCATGCTATTGCTTCCCGTATGGCTTTCATTTTCTCCTCCTTGTATAAATCCTGGT
TGCTGTCTCTTTATGAGGAGTTGTGGCCCGTTGTCAGGCAACGTGGCGTGGTGTGCACTGTGTTTGCTGA
CGCAACCCCCACTGGTTGGGGCATTGCCACCACCTGTCAGCTCCTTTCCGGGACTTTCGCTTTCCCCCTC
CCTATTGCCACGGCGGAACTCATCGCCGCCTGCCTTGCCCGCTGCTGGACAGGGGCTCGGCTGTTGGGCA
CTGACAATTCCGTGGTGTTGTCGGGGAAATCATCGTCCTTTCCTTGGCTGCTCGCCTGTGTTGCCACCTG
GATTCTGCGCGGGACGTCCTTCTGCTACGTCCCTTCGGCCCTCAATCCAGCGGACCTTCCTTCCCGCGGC
CTGCTGCCGGCTCTGCGGCCTCTTCCGCGTCTTCGCCTTCGCCCTCAGACGAGTCGGATCTCCCTTTGGG
CCGCCTCCCCGCCTCGAGGTCGACTTTAAGACCAATGACTTACAAGGCAGCTGTAGATCTTAGCCACTTT
TTAAAAGAAAAGGGGGGACTGGAAGGGCTAATTCACTCCCAACGAAGACAAGATCTGCTTTTTGCTTGTA
CTGGGTCTCTCTGGTTAGACCAGATCTGAGCCTGGGAGCTCTCTGGCTAACTAGGGAACCCACTGCTTAA
GCCTCAATAAAGCTTGCCTTGAGTGCTTCAAGTAGTGTGTGCCCGTCTGTTGTGTGACTCTGGTAACTAG
AGATCCCTCAGACCCTTTTAGTCAGTGTGGAAAATCTCTAGCAGGGCCGTTTAAACCCGCTGATCAGCCT
CGACTGTGCCTTCTAGTTGCCAGCCATCTGTTGTTTGCCCCTCCCCCGTGCCTTCCTTGACCCTGGAAGG
TGCCACTCCCACTGTCCTTTCCTAATAAAATGAGGAAATTGCATCGCATTGTCTGAGTAGGTGTCATTCT
ATTCTGGGGGGTGGGGTGGGGCAGGACAGCAAGGGGGAGGATTGGGAAGACAATAGCAGGCATGCTGGGG
ATGCGGTGGGCTCTATGGCTTCTGAGGCGGAAAGAACCAGCTGGGGCTCTAGGGGGTATCCCC
[124 nt withheld, positions 8744-8867]
C
[91 nt withheld, positions 8869-8959]
A
[49 nt withheld, positions 8961-9009]
CCTTTGACGTTGGAGTCCACGTTCTTT
[37 nt withheld, positions 9037-9073]
ACCCTATCTCGGTCTATTCTTTTGATTTATAAGGGATTTTGCCGATTTCGGCCTATTGGTTAAAAAATGA
GCTGATTTAACAAAAATTTAACGCGAATTAATTCTGTGGAATGTGTGTCAGTTAGGGTGTGGAAAGTCCC
CAGGCTCCCCAGCAGGCAGAAGTATGCAAAGCATGCATCTCAATTAGTCAGCAACCAGGTGTGGAAAGTC
CCCAGGCTCCCCAGCAGGCAGAAGTATGCAAAGCATGCATCTCAATTAGTCAGCAACCATAGTCCCGCCC
CTAACTCCGCCCATCCCGCCCCTAACTCCGCCCAGTTCCGCCCATTCTCCGCCCCATGGCTGACTAATTT
TTTTTATTTATGCAGAGGCCGAGGCCGCCTCTGCCTCTGAGCTATTCCAGAAGTAGTGAGGAGGCTTTTT
TGGAGGCCTAGGCTTTTGCAAAAAGCTCCCGGGAGCTTGTATATCCATTTTCGGATCTGATCAGCACGTG
TTGACAATTAATCATCGGCATAGTATATCGGCATAGTATAATACGACAAGGTGAGGAACTAAACCATGGC
CAAGTTGACCAGTGCCGTTCCGGTGCTCACCGCGCGCGACGTCGCCGGAGCGGTCGAGTTCTGGACCGAC
CGGCTCGGGTTCTCCCGGGACTTCGTGGAGGACGACTTCGCCGGTGTGGTCCGGGACGACGTGACCCTGT
TCATCAGCGCGGTCCAGGACCAGGTGGTGCCGGACAACACCCTGGCCTGGGTGTGGGTGCGCGGCCTGGA
CGAGCTGTACGCCGAGTGGTCGGAGGTCGTGTCCACGAACTTCCGGGACGCCTCCGGGCCGGCCATGACC
GAGATCGGCGAGCAGCCGTGGGGGCGGGAGTTCGCCCTGCGCGACCCGGCCGGCAACTGCGTGCACTTCG
TGGCCGAGGAGCAGGACTGACACGTGCTACGAGATTTCGATTCCACCGCCGCCTTCTATGAAAGGTTGGG
CTTCGGAATCGTTTTCCGGGACGCCGGCTGGATGATCCTCCAGCGCGGGGATCTCATGCTGGAGTTCTTC
GCCCACCCCAACTTGTTTATTGCAGCTTATAATGGTTACAAATAAAGCAATAGCATCACAAATTTCACAA
ATAAAGCATTTTTTTCACTGCATTCTAGTTGTGGTTTGTCCAAACTCATCAATGTATCTTATCATGTCTG
TATACCGTCGACCTCTAGCTAGAGCTTGGCGTAATCATGGTCATAGCTGTTTCCTGTGTGAAATTGTTAT
CCGCTCACAATTCCACACAACATACGAGCCGGAAGCATAAAGTGTAAAGCCTGGGGTGCCTAATGAGTGA
GCTAACTCACATTAATTGCGTTGCGCTCACTGCCCGCTTTCCAGTCGGGAAACCTGTCGTGCCAGCTGCA
TTAATGAATCGGCCAACGCGCGGGGAGAGGCGGTTTGCGTATTGGGCGCTCTTCCGCTTCCTCGCTCACT
GACTCGCTGCGCTCGGTCGTTCGGCTGCGGCGAGCGGTATCAGCTCACTCAAAGGCGGTAATACGGTTAT
CCACAGAATCAGGGGATAACGCAGGAAAGAACATGTGAGCAAAAGGCCAGCAAAAGGCCAGGAACCGTAA
AAAGGCCGCGTTGCTGGCGTTTTTCCATAGGCTCCGCCCCCCTGACGAGCATCACAAAAATCGACGCTCA
AGTCAGAGGTGGCGAAACCCGACAGGACTATAAAGATACCAGGCGTTTCCCCCTGGAAGCTCCCTCGTGC
GCTCTCCTGTTCCGACCCTGCCGCTTACCGGATACCTGTCCGCCTTTCTCCCTTCGGGAAGCGTGGCGCT
TTCTCATAGCTCACGCTGTAGGTATCTCAGTTCGGTGTAGGTCGTTCGCTCCAAGCTGGGCTGTGTGCAC
GAACCCCCCGTTCAGCCCGACCGCTGCGCCTTATCCGGTAACTATCGTCTTGAGTCCAACCCGGTAAGAC
ACGACTTATCGCCACTGGCAGCAGCCACTGGTAACAGGATTAGCAGAGCGAGGTATGTAGGCGGTGCTAC
AGAGTTCTTGAAGTGGTGGCCTAACTACGGCTACACTAGAAGAACAGTATTTGGTATCTGCGCTCTGCTG
AAGCCAGTTACCTTCGGAAAAAGAGTTGGTAGCTCTTGATCCGGCAAACAAACCACCGCTGGTAGCGGTG
GTTTTTTTGTTTGCAAGCAGCAGATTACGCGCAGAAAAAAAGGATCTCAAGAAGATCCTTTGATCTTTTC
TACGGGGTCTGACGCTCAGTGGAACGAAAACTCACGTTAAGGGATTTTGGTCATGAGATTATCAAAAAGG
ATCTTCACCTAGATCCTTTTAAATTAAAAATGAAGTTTTAAATCAATCTAAAGTATATATGAGTAAACTT
GGTCTGACAGTTACCAATGCTTAATCAGTGAGGCACCTATCTCAGCGATCTGTCTATTTCGTTCATCCAT
AGTTGCCTGACTCCCCGTCGTGTAGATAACTACGATACGGGAGGGCTTACCATCTGGCCCCAGTGCTGCA
ATGATACCGCGAGACCCACGCTCACCGGCTCCAGATTTATCAGCAATAAACCAGCCAGCCGGAAGGGCCG
AGCGCAGAAGTGGTCCTGCAACTTTATCCGCCTCCATCCAGTCTATTAATTGTTGCCGGGAAGCTAGAGT
AAGTAGTTCGCCAGTTAATAGTTTGCGCAACGTTGTTGCCATTGCTACAGGCATCGTGGTGTCACGCTCG
TCGTTTGGTATGGCTTCATTCAGCTCCGGTTCCCAACGATCAAGGCGAGTTACATGATCCCCCATGTTGT
GCAAAAAAGCGGTTAGCTCCTTCGGTCCTCCGATCGTTGTCAGAAGTAAGTTGGCCGCAGTGTTATCACT
CATGGTTATGGCAGCACTGCATAATTCTCTTACTGTCATGCCATCCGTAAGATGCTTTTCTGTGACTGGT
GAGTACTCAACCAAGTCATTCTGAGAATAGTGTATGCGGCGACCGAGTTGCTCTTGCCCGGCGTCAATAC
GGGATAATACCGCGCCACATAGCAGAACTTTAAAAGTGCTCATCATTGGAAAACGTTCTTCGGGGCGAAA
ACTCTCAAGGATCTTACCGCTGTTGAGATCCAGTTCGATGTAACCCACTCGTGCACCCAACTGATCTTCA
GCATCTTTTACTTTCACCAGCGTTTCTGGGTGAGCAAAAACAGGAAGGCAAAATGCCGCAAAAAAGGGAA
TAAGGGCGACACGGAAATGTTGAATACTCATACTCTTCCTTTTTCAATATTATTGAAGCATTTATCAGGG
TTATTGTCTCATGAGCGGATACATATTTGAATGTATTTAGAAAAATAAACAAATAGGGGTTCCGCGCACA
TTTCCCCGAAAAGTGCCACCTGACGTCGACGGATCGGGAGATCTCCCGATCCCCTATGGTGCACTCTCAG
TACAATCTGCTCTGATGCCGCATAGTTAAGCCAGTATCTGCTCCCTGCTTGTGTGTTGGAGGTCGCTGAG
TAGTGCGCGAGCAAAATTTAAGCTACAACAAGGCAAGGCTTGACCGACAATTGCATGAAGAATCTGCTTA
GGGTTAGGCGTTTTGCGCTGCTTCGCGATGTACGGGCCAGATATACGCGTTGACATTGATTATTGACTAG
TTATTAATAGTAATCAATTACGGGGTCATTAGTTCATAGCCCATATATGGAGTTCCGCGTTACATAACTT
ACGGTAAATGGCCCGCCTGGCTGACCGCCCAACGACCCCCGCCCATTGACGTCAATAATGACGTATGTTC
CCATAGTAACGCCAATAGGGACTTTCCATTGACGTCAATGGGTGGAGTATTTACGGTAAACTGCCCACTT
GGCAGTACATCAAGTGTATCATATGCCAAGTACGCCCCCTATTGACGTCAATGACGGTAAATGGCCCGCC
TGGCATTATGCCCAGTACATGACCTTATGGGACTTTCCTACTTGGCAGTACATCTACGTATTAGTCATCG
CTATTACCATGGTGATGCGGTTTTGGCAGTACATCAATGGGCGTGGATAGCGGTTTGACTCACGGGGATT
TCCAAGTCTCCACCCCATTGACGTCAATGGGAGTTTGTTTTGGCACCAAAATCAACGGGACTTTCCAAAA
TGTCGTAACAACTCCGCCCCATTGACGCAAATGGGCGGTAGGCGTGTACGGTGGGAGGTCTATATAAGCA
GCGCGTTTTGCCTGTACTGGGTCTCTCTGGTTAGACCAGATCTGAGCCTGGGAGCTCTCTGGCTAACTAG
GGAACCCACTGCTTAAGCCTCAATAAAGCTTGCCTTGAGTGCTTCAAGTAGTGTGTGCCCGTCTGTTGTG
TGACTCTGGTAACTAGAGATCCCTCAGACCCTTTTAGTCAGTGTGGAAAATCTCTAGCA
