[The description below was written by a language model from this plasmid's Addgene catalogue record.]
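Description:
pXPR_BRD051-sgMLH1-1 is an all-in-one CRISPR plasmid built on the pXPR_BRD051 backbone (about 13.5 kb without insert) that constitutively expresses both Streptococcus pyogenes Cas9 and a single guide RNA directed against the human mismatch-repair gene MLH1. It is maintained in bacteria as a high-copy plasmid under ampicillin selection, and it carries a hygromycin resistance marker for selecting mammalian cells that have taken up the construct. The record classifies the vector only as "CRISPR". It does not state the delivery route, the origin of replication, or the promoters driving the guide, Cas9 or the hygromycin marker, and no feature table is available to fill in these details. A recombination-reducing bacterial strain is recorded for propagation, as is commonly done for large or repeat-containing plasmids, but the record does not explain this choice.

The insert is a short oligonucleotide duplex (about 25 bp) encoding the 20-nucleotide MLH1-targeting spacer. It was ligated into the guide scaffold position through BsmBI sites, and both sites were destroyed during cloning. This is the usual outcome of type IIS cloning, where the enzyme cuts outside its recognition sequence and leaves a seamless junction between spacer and scaffold. In cells, the expressed guide directs Cas9 to cut within MLH1.

The depositor describes this guide as a CRISPR cutting control. The plasmid was deposited in connection with a study that identified WRN helicase as a synthetic lethal target in microsatellite-unstable cancers. In that setting, it serves as a comparison reagent alongside guides against the genes of primary interest in human cancer cell experiments.
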