Addgene plasmid #125776: pXPR_BRD051-sgMLH1-1
Purpose: constitutive expression of a guide RNA targeting human MLH1 (CRISPR cutting control) and S. pyogenes Cas9
Depositing lab: Francisca Vazquez. Depositing organization: Broad Institute. Publication: WRN helicase is a synthetic lethal target in microsatellite unstable cancers. Chan EM, Shibue T, McFarland JM, Gaeta B, Ghandi M, Dumont N, Gonzalez A, McPartlan JS, Li T, Zhang Y, Bin Liu J, Lazaro JB, Gu P, Piett CG, Apffel A, Ali SO, Deasy R, Keskula P, Ng RWS, Roberts EA, Reznichenko E, Leung L, Alimova M, Schenone M, Islam M, Maruvka YE, Liu Y, Roper J, Raghavan S, Giannakis M, Tseng YY, Nagel ZD, D'Andrea A, Root DE, Boehm JS, Getz G, Chang S, Golub TR, Tsherniak A, Vazquez F, Bass AJ. Nature. 2019 Apr 10. pii: 10.1038/s41586-019-1102-x. doi: 10.1038/s41586-019-1102-x. PubMed 30971823.
Backbone
  Vector backbone: pXPR_BRD051
  Backbone size w/o insert (bp): 13477
  Vector type: CRISPR
  Selectable markers: Hygromycin
Growth in bacteria
  Bacterial resistance: Ampicillin, 100 μg/mL
  Growth temperature: 30°C
  Growth strain: NEB Stable
  Copy number: High Copy
Gene/Insert
  Gene/Insert name: sgMLH1-1
  gRNA/shRNA sequence: TTTGGCCAGCATAAGCCATG
  Species: H. sapiens (human)
  Insert size (bp): 25
  Entrez Gene: MLH1 (a.k.a. COCA2, FCC2, HNPCC, HNPCC2, LYNCH2, MLH-1, MMRCS1, hMLH1)
  Cloning method: Restriction Enzyme; 5′ cloning site BsmBI (destroyed during cloning); 3′ cloning site BsmBI (destroyed during cloning)
Terms and licenses: Academic/Nonprofit Terms; Industry Terms: Not Available to Industry
Depositor comments: Please visit https://www.biorxiv.org/content/10.1101/502070v1 for BioRxiv preprint.
How to cite: pXPR_BRD051-sgMLH1-1 was a gift from Francisca Vazquez (Addgene plasmid # 125776 ; http://n2t.net/addgene:125776 ; RRID:Addgene_125776)
